Addgene plasmid #145266: pHR-HOXA13(+7A)-IDR-mCherry-CRY2-NLS
Purpose: Mammalian Expression of Nuclear Opto HOXA13(+7A) IDR with SV40 NLS
Depositing lab: Denes Hnisz. Depositing organization: Max Planck Institute for Molecular Genetics. Publication: Unblending of Transcriptional Condensates in Human Repeat Expansion Disease. Basu S, Mackowiak SD, Niskanen H, Knezevic D, Asimi V, Grosswendt S, Geertsema H, Ali S, Jerkovic I, Ewers H, Mundlos S, Meissner A, Ibrahim DM, Hnisz D. Cell. 2020 May 28;181(5):1062-1079.e30. doi: 10.1016/j.cell.2020.04.018. Epub 2020 May 7. PubMed 32386547.
Backbone
  Vector backbone: pHR
  Vector type: Mammalian Expression
Growth in bacteria
  Bacterial resistance: Ampicillin, 100 μg/mL
  Growth temperature: 37°C
  Growth strain: NEB Stable
  Copy number: High Copy
Gene/Insert
  Gene/Insert name: HOXA13(+7A)-IDR
  Species: H. sapiens (human)
  Mutation: A-repeat expanded
  Entrez Gene: HOXA13 (a.k.a. HOX1, HOX1J)
  Cloning method: Restriction Enzyme; 5′ cloning site Unknown (unknown if destroyed)
Terms and licenses: Academic/Nonprofit Terms; Industry Terms: Not Available to Industry
How to cite: pHR-HOXA13(+7A)-IDR-mCherry-CRY2-NLS was a gift from Denes Hnisz (Addgene plasmid # 145266 ; http://n2t.net/addgene:145266 ; RRID:Addgene_145266)
