[The description below was written by a language model from this plasmid's Addgene catalogue record and pLannotate feature annotations shown in this document.]
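Description:
pHR-HOXA13(+7A)-IDR-mCherry-CRY2-NLS is a mammalian expression plasmid of about 12 kb built on the pHR backbone, an HIV-1-derived lentiviral transfer vector. The catalogue lists it only as a mammalian expression vector. The feature table nonetheless shows the full set of lentiviral cis elements: a truncated 5' LTR, the Ψ packaging signal with a gag fragment, the RRE for Rev-dependent export, the cPPT/CTS, and a self-inactivating ΔU3 3' LTR. The cassette could therefore in principle be packaged and integrated as well as transfected. In bacteria the plasmid is maintained through a high-copy ColE1/pUC-type origin and selected with ampicillin via the bla gene. The backbone also contains leftover material with no stated role here, including an SV40 promoter followed by gpt fragments, SV40 small t and large T pieces with a poly(A) signal, and fragments of TcR, rop and bom.

The payload is a single fusion reading frame driven by the SFFV LTR promoter. It begins with a fragment of human HOXA13 corresponding to its intrinsically disordered region, carrying an expanded alanine repeat (seven extra alanines, per the name). This is followed by mCherry, then the photolyase homology region of Arabidopsis cryptochrome 2 (CRY2PHR), and finally an SV40 large T nuclear localization signal. A WPRE downstream of the coding sequence enhances transcript expression.

CRY2PHR responds to blue light, so this "opto-IDR" design lets light trigger association of the fused disordered region inside the nucleus, with mCherry providing the readout by imaging. According to the record, the construct is used for nuclear expression of the repeat-expanded HOXA13 IDR. The associated study concerns how disease-linked repeat expansions alter transcriptional condensates.
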