Features (pLannotate 1.2.2; 37 found; start..end, strand, type, name):
      1..408     +  promoter       SFFV promoter: spleen focus-forming virus long terminal repeat (LTR) promoter
    462..1100    +  CDS            HOXA13 (fragment): HXA13_HUMAN - Also known as HOX1J. Experimental evidence at protein level: Swiss-Prot protein existence level 1. Sequence-specific transcription factor which is part of a developmental regulatory system that provides cells with specific positional identities on the anterior-posterior axis. From Homo sapiens (Human).
   1116..1823    +  CDS            mCherry: mCherry is a basic (constitutively fluorescent) red fluorescent protein published in 2004, derived from Discosoma sp.. It is reported to be a very rapidly-maturing monomer with low acid sensitivity.
   1836..3329    +  CDS            CRY2PHR: N-terminal photolyase homology region of Arabidopsis thaliana cryptochrome 2 binds to CIB1 upon exposure to blue light (Kennedy et al., 2010)
   3426..3446    +  CDS            SV40 NLS: nuclear localization signal of SV40 (simian virus 40) large T antigen
   3462..3492    +  misc_feature   MCS (fragment): pUC18/19 multiple cloning site
   3493..3511    +  misc_feature   MCS (fragment): pBluescript multiple cloning site
   3511..4099    +  misc_feature   WPRE: woodchuck hepatitis virus posttranscriptional regulatory element
   4100..4122    +  misc_feature   MCS (fragment): pBluescript multiple cloning site
   4139..4207    +  CDS            nef (fragment): NEF_HV1Z2 - Experimental evidence at protein level: Swiss-Prot protein existence level 1. Extracellular Nef protein targets CD4(+) T-lymphocytes for apoptosis by interacting with CXCR4 surface receptors. From Human immunodeficiency virus type 1 group M subtype D (isolate Z2/CDC-Z34) (HIV-1).
   4209..4442    +  LTR            3' LTR (ΔU3): self-inactivating 3' long terminal repeat (LTR) from HIV-1
   4467..4485    -  promoter       SP6 promoter: promoter for bacteriophage SP6 RNA polymerase
   4713..4992    +  CDS            TcR (fragment): tetracycline efflux protein; tet; confers resistance to tetracycline
   4993..5041    -  misc_feature   bom (fragment): basis of mobility region from pBR322
   5143..5178    -  CDS            rop (fragment): Rop protein, which maintains plasmids at low copy number; rop
   5273..5377    +  promoter       AmpR promoter: bla
   5378..6238    +  CDS            AmpR: β-lactamase; bla; confers resistance to ampicillin, carbenicillin, and related antibiotics
   6409..6997    +  rep_origin     ori: high-copy-number ColE1/pMB1/pBR322/pUC origin of replication
   7180..7236    +  CDS            lacI (fragment): lac repressor; lacI; The lac repressor binds to the lac operator to inhibit transcription in E. coli. This inhibition can be relieved by adding lactose or isopropyl-β-D-thiogalactopyranoside (IPTG).
   7243..7572    +  promoter       SV40 promoter: SV40 enhancer and early promoter
   7772..7891    +  CDS            gpt (fragment): XGPT_ECOLI - Also known as gpp, gxu. Experimental evidence at protein level: Swiss-Prot protein existence level 1. Purine salvage pathway enzyme that catalyzes the transfer of the ribosyl-5-phosphate group from 5-phospho-alpha-D-ribose 1- diphosphate (PRPP) to the N9 position of the 6-oxopurines guanine and xanthine to form the corresponding ribonucleotides GMP (guanosine 5'- monophosphate) and XMP (xanthosine 5'-monophosphate), with the release of PPi. To a lesser extent, also acts on hypoxanthine (PubMed:9100006, PubMed:3886014). Does not ribophosphorylate adenine (PubMed:3886014). From Esch
   7891..8226    +  CDS            gpt (fragment): XGPT_ECOLI - Also known as gpp, gxu. Experimental evidence at protein level: Swiss-Prot protein existence level 1. Purine salvage pathway enzyme that catalyzes the transfer of the ribosyl-5-phosphate group from 5-phospho-alpha-D-ribose 1- diphosphate (PRPP) to the N9 position of the 6-oxopurines guanine and xanthine to form the corresponding ribonucleotides GMP (guanosine 5'- monophosphate) and XMP (xanthosine 5'-monophosphate), with the release of PPi. To a lesser extent, also acts on hypoxanthine (PubMed:9100006, PubMed:3886014). Does not ribophosphorylate adenine (PubMed:3886014). From Esch
   8321..8626    +  CDS            frsA (fragment): FRSA_ECOLI - Also known as yafA. Experimental evidence at protein level: Swiss-Prot protein existence level 1. Catalyzes the hydrolysis of esters (PubMed:15808744). Displays esterase activity toward pNP-butyrate (PubMed:15808744). May stimulate mixed-acid fermentation by acting as a fermentation/respiration switch that down-regulates respiration and up- regulates fermentation rates (PubMed:15169777). From Escherichia coli (strain K12).
   8630..8704    +  CDS            small t antigen (fragment): SV40 (simian virus 40) small t antigen
   8706..8771    +  intron         small t intron: SV40 (simian virus 40) small t antigen intron
   8901..8921    +  CDS            SV40 NLS: nuclear localization signal of SV40 (simian virus 40) large T antigen
   9240..9323    +  CDS            large T antigen (fragment): large T antigen from SV40 (simian virus 40)
   9346..9480    +  polyA_signal   SV40 poly(A) signal: SV40 polyadenylation signal
   9647..9976    +  CDS            nef (fragment): NEF_HV1BR - Experimental evidence at protein level: Swiss-Prot protein existence level 1. Extracellular Nef protein targets CD4(+) T-lymphocytes for apoptosis by interacting with CXCR4 surface receptors (PubMed:14990729). From Human immunodeficiency virus type 1 group M subtype B (isolate BRU/LAI) (HIV-1).
  10024..10281   +  LTR            5' LTR (truncated): truncated 5' long terminal repeat (LTR) from HIV-1
  10328..10453   +  misc_feature   HIV-1 Ψ: packaging signal of human immunodeficiency virus type 1
  10437..10775   +  CDS            HIV-1 gag (fragment): gag protein from human immunodeficiency virus 1; gag
  10950..11183   +  misc_feature   RRE: The Rev response element (RRE) of HIV-1 allows for Rev-dependent mRNA export from the nucleus to the cytoplasm.
  11560..11660   +  CDS            Rev (fragment): human immunodeficiency virus 1 (HIV-1) Rev protein; rev; enhances nuclear export of unspliced and incompletely spliced viral mRNAs
  11697..11814   +  misc_feature   cPPT/CTS: central polypurine tract and central termination sequence of HIV-1
  11851..11883   -  misc_feature   MCS (fragment): pBluescript multiple cloning site
  11927..11963   +  LTR            3' LTR (ΔU3) (fragment): self-inactivating 3' long terminal repeat (LTR) from Moloney murine leukemia virus
>Addgene plasmid #145266 | pHR-HOXA13(+7A)-IDR-mCherry-CRY2-NLS | addgene full sequence | sequence record 311653 | Addgene NGS Result
GTAACGCCATTTTGCAAGGCATGGAAAAATACCAAACCAAGAATAGAGAAGTTCAGATCAAGGGCGGGTA
CATGAAAATAGCTAACGTTGGGCCAAACAGGATATCTGCGGTGAGCAGTTTCGGCCCCGGCCCGGGGCCA
AGAACAGATGGTCACCGCAGTTTCGGCCCCGGCCCGAGGCCAAGAACAGATGGTCCCCAGATATGGCCCA
ACCCTCAGCAGTTTCTTAAGACCCATCAGATGTTTCCAGGCTCCCCCAAGGACCTGAAATGACCCTGCGC
CTTATTTGAATTAACCAATCAGCCTGCTTCTCGCTTCTGTTCGCGCGCTTCTGCTTCCCGAGCTCTATAA
AAGAGCTCACAACCCCTCACTCGGCGCGCCAGTCCTCCGACAGACTGAGTCGCCCGGGGGGGATCTGGAG
CTCTCGAGAATTCTCACGCGTCAAGTGGAGCAAGGCAGGTGGACAGTGGATCCGGAGCTACCATGGAGTT
GAACAAAAACATGGAGGGGGCGGCTGCGGCTGCAGCCGCGGCAGCGGCTGCAGCGGCTGCAGGAGCCGGT
GGAGGAGGTTTTCCCCATCCGGCGGCGGCTGCCGCGGGGGGGAATTTCAGTGTTGCGGCAGCTGCAGCAG
CTGCAGCTGCTGCCGCAGCTAACCAGTGCCGCAACCTGATGGCGCATCCAGCGCCTCTTGCGCCGGGGGC
CGCATCAGCGTACAGTTCTGCTCCTGGGGAAGCACCCCCGTCCGCGGCTGCTGCCGCGGCAGCGGCAGCA
GCAGCCGCGGCTGCGGCAGCTGCAGCTGCGGCCGCTGCCGCGGCAGCTAGCTCCAGTGGAGGTCCCGGAC
CAGCGGGACCTGCTGGTGCGGAAGCCGCGAAGCAGTGTAGCCCGTGCAGCGCGGCAGCTCAGAGCTCATC
CGGTCCCGCCGCCCTCCCATACGGATACTTTGGCTCAGGGTACTACCCGTGCGCGAGAATGGGCCCTCAC
CCCAACGCCATAAAGTCATGTGCCCAACCCGCGTCAGCCGCAGCGGCAGCAGCTTTTGCCGATAAGTACA
TGGACACTGCTGGCCCCGCGGCGGAGGAGTTCAGTAGCAGGGCGAAGGAGGGTACCGGAGGCGGGATGGT
TTCCAAAGGAGAGGAGGATAATATGGCTATAATTAAAGAGTTTATGCGGTTCAAGGTGCATATGGAGGGA
TCTGTGAACGGTCACGAGTTCGAAATCGAGGGCGAAGGCGAGGGGCGACCCTATGAAGGGACACAGACGG
CCAAACTGAAGGTGACCAAGGGTGGCCCCCTGCCTTTCGCCTGGGACATCCTGTCACCCCAGTTTATGTA
CGGCTCTAAGGCTTACGTTAAGCACCCTGCCGATATTCCGGACTACTTGAAACTGAGCTTCCCTGAAGGG
TTCAAGTGGGAACGGGTAATGAATTTTGAGGATGGCGGTGTAGTCACAGTTACCCAGGACAGCTCTCTTC
AGGACGGAGAATTTATCTATAAGGTTAAACTTCGGGGCACTAACTTCCCATCAGACGGCCCCGTGATGCA
GAAGAAAACTATGGGCTGGGAAGCCAGCTCAGAACGCATGTATCCCGAGGACGGAGCACTGAAGGGAGAA
ATCAAGCAGCGACTCAAGCTGAAGGATGGGGGACATTATGATGCTGAGGTCAAAACCACCTATAAGGCCA
AGAAACCCGTTCAGCTTCCTGGGGCATACAACGTGAATATCAAACTGGATATTACATCCCATAACGAAGA
CTATACCATCGTGGAACAGTACGAGCGGGCCGAGGGCAGACATAGCACAGGGGGCATGGATGAATTGTAC
AAGGCGGCCACGCGTATGAAGATGGACAAAAAGACTATAGTTTGGTTTAGAAGAGACCTAAGGATTGAGG
ATAATCCTGCATTAGCAGCAGCTGCTCACGAAGGATCTGTTTTTCCTGTCTTCATTTGGTGTCCTGAAGA
AGAAGGACAGTTTTATCCTGGAAGAGCTTCAAGATGGTGGATGAAACAATCACTTGCTCACTTATCTCAA
TCCTTGAAGGCTCTTGGATCTGACCTCACTTTAATCAAAACCCACAACACGATTTCAGCGATCTTGGATT
GTATCCGCGTTACCGGTGCTACAAAAGTCGTCTTTAACCACCTCTATGATCCTGTTTCGTTAGTTCGGGA
CCATACCGTAAAGGAGAAGCTGGTGGAACGTGGGATCTCTGTGCAAAGCTACAATGGAGATCTATTGTAT
GAACCGTGGGAGATATACTGCGAAAAGGGCAAACCTTTTACGAGTTTCAATTCTTACTGGAAGAAATGCT
TAGATATGTCGATTGAATCCGTTATGCTTCCTCCTCCTTGGCGGTTGATGCCAATAACTGCAGCGGCTGA
AGCGATTTGGGCGTGTTCGATTGAAGAACTAGGGCTGGAGAATGAGGCCGAGAAACCGAGCAATGCGTTG
TTAACTAGAGCTTGGTCTCCAGGATGGAGCAATGCTGATAAGTTACTAAATGAGTTCATCGAGAAGCAGT
TGATAGATTATGCAAAGAACAGCAAGAAAGTTGTTGGGAATTCTACTTCACTACTTTCTCCGTATCTCCA
TTTCGGGGAAATAAGCGTCAGACACGTTTTCCAGTGTGCCCGGATGAAACAAATTATATGGGCAAGAGAT
AAGAACAGTGAAGGAGAAGAAAGTGCAGATCTTTTTCTTAGGGGAATCGGTTTAAGAGAGTATTCTCGGT
ATATATGTTTCAACTTCCCGTTTACTCACGAGCAATCGTTGTTGAGTCATCTTCGGTTTTTCCCTTGGGA
TGCTGATGTTGATAAGTTCAAGGCCTGGAGACAAGGCAGGACCGGTTATCCGTTGGTGGATGCCGGAATG
AGAGAGCTTTGGGCTACCGGATGGATGCATAACAGAATAAGAGTGATTGTTTCAAGCTTTGCTGTGAAGT
TTCTTCTCCTTCCATGGAAATGGGGAATGAAGTATTTCTGGGATACACTTTTGGATGCTGATTTGGAATG
TGACATCCTTGGCTGGCAGTATATCTCTGGGAGTATCCCCGATGGCCACGAGCTTGATCGCTTGGACAAT
CCCGCGTTACAAGGCGCCAAATATGACCCAGAAGGTGAGTACATAAGGCAATGGCTTCCCGAGCTTGCGA
GATTGCCAACTGAATGGATCCATCATCCATGGGACGCTCCTTTAACCGTACTCAAAGCTTCTGGTGTGGA
ACTCGGAACAAACTATGCGAAACCCATTGTAGACATCGACACAGCTCGTGAGCTACTAGCTAAAGCTATT
TCAAGAACCCGTGAAGCACAGATCATGATCGGAGCAGCAGCCCGGGATCCACCGGTCGCCACCGGTTCAG
GGAGCGGATCCGGCTCAGGGAGTGCGGCCGGAACTCCCACCTGCAACATGCGTGACGGAGGCGGTCCAAA
AAAGAAGAGAAAGGTATGACTGAGGCCGCGACTCTAGAGTCGACCTGCAGGCATGCAAGCTTGATATCAA
GCTTATCGATAATCAACCTCTGGATTACAAAATTTGTGAAAGATTGACTGGTATTCTTAACTATGTTGCT
CCTTTTACGCTATGTGGATACGCTGCTTTAATGCCTTTGTATCATGCTATTGCTTCCCGTATGGCTTTCA
TTTTCTCCTCCTTGTATAAATCCTGGTTGCTGTCTCTTTATGAGGAGTTGTGGCCCGTTGTCAGGCAACG
TGGCGTGGTGTGCACTGTGTTTGCTGACGCAACCCCCACTGGTTGGGGCATTGCCACCACCTGTCAGCTC
CTTTCCGGGACTTTCGCTTTCCCCCTCCCTATTGCCACGGCGGAACTCATCGCCGCCTGCCTTGCCCGCT
GCTGGACAGGGGCTCGGCTGTTGGGCACTGACAATTCCGTGGTGTTGTCGGGGAAATCATCGTCCTTTCC
TTGGCTGCTCGCCTGTGTTGCCACCTGGATTCTGCGCGGGACGTCCTTCTGCTACGTCCCTTCGGCCCTC
AATCCAGCGGACCTTCCTTCCCGCGGCCTGCTGCCGGCTCTGCGGCCTCTTCCGCGTCTTCGCCTTCGCC
CTCAGACGAGTCGGATCTCCCTTTGGGCCGCCTCCCCGCATCGATACCGTCGACCTCGAGGGAATTAATT
CGAGCTCGGTACCTTTAAGACCAATGACTTACAAGGCAGCTGTAGATCTTAGCCACTTTTTAAAAGAAAA
GGGGGGACTGGAAGGGCTAATTCACTCCCAACGAAGACAAGATCTGCTTTTTGCTTGTACTGGGTCTCTC
TGGTTAGACCAGATCTGAGCCTGGGAGCTCTCTGGCTAACTAGGGAACCCACTGCTTAAGCCTCAATAAA
GCTTGCCTTGAGTGCTTCAAGTAGTGTGTGCCCGTCTGTTGTGTGACTCTGGTAACTAGAGATCCCTCAG
ACCCTTTTAGTCAGTGTGGAAAATCTCTAGCAGCATCTAGAATTAATTCCGTGTATTCTATAGTGTCACC
TAAATCGTATGTGTATGATACATAAGGTTATGTATTAATTGTAGCCGCGTTCTAACGACAATATGTACAA
GCCTAATTGTGTAGCATCTGGCTTACTGAAGCAGACCCTATCATCTCTCTCGTAAACTGCCGTCAGAGTC
GGTTTGGTTGGACGAACCTTCTGAGTTTCTGGTAACGCCGTCCCGCACCCGGAAATGGTCAGCGAACCAA
TCAGCAGGGTCATCGCTAGCCAGATCCTCTACGCCGGACGCATCGTGGCCGGCATCACCGGCGCCACAGG
TGCGGTTGCTGGCGCCTATATCGCCGACATCACCGATGGGGAAGATCGGGCTCGCCACTTCGGGCTCATG
AGCGCTTGTTTCGGCGTGGGTATGGTGGCAGGCCCCGTGGCCGGGGGACTGTTGGGCGCCATCTCCTTGC
ATGCACCATTCCTTGCGGCGGCGGTGCTCAACGGCCTCAACCTACTACTGGGCTGCTTCCTAATGCAGGA
GTCGCATAAGGGAGAGCGTCGAATGGTGCACTCTCAGTACAATCTGCTCTGATGCCGCATAGTTAAGCCA
GCCCCGACACCCGCCAACACCCGCTGACGCGCCCTGACGGGCTTGTCTGCTCCCGGCATCCGCTTACAGA
CAAGCTGTGACCGTCTCCGGGAGCTGCATGTGTCAGAGGTTTTCACCGTCATCACCGAAACGCGCGAGAC
GAAAGGGCCTCGTGATACGCCTATTTTTATAGGTTAATGTCATGATAATAATGGTTTCTTAGACGTCAGG
TGGCACTTTTCGGGGAAATGTGCGCGGAACCCCTATTTGTTTATTTTTCTAAATACATTCAAATATGTAT
CCGCTCATGAGACAATAACCCTGATAAATGCTTCAATAATATTGAAAAAGGAAGAGTATGAGTATTCAAC
ATTTCCGTGTCGCCCTTATTCCCTTTTTTGCGGCATTTTGCCTTCCTGTTTTTGCTCACCCAGAAACGCT
GGTGAAAGTAAAAGATGCTGAAGATCAGTTGGGTGCACGAGTGGGTTACATCGAACTGGATCTCAACAGC
GGTAAGATCCTTGAGAGTTTTCGCCCCGAAGAACGTTTTCCAATGATGAGCACTTTTAAAGTTCTGCTAT
GTGGCGCGGTATTATCCCGTATTGACGCCGGGCAAGAGCAACTCGGTCGCCGCATACACTATTCTCAGAA
TGACTTGGTTGAGTACTCACCAGTCACAGAAAAGCATCTTACGGATGGCATGACAGTAAGAGAATTATGC
AGTGCTGCCATAACCATGAGTGATAACACTGCGGCCAACTTACTTCTGACAACGATCGGAGGACCGAAGG
AGCTAACCGCTTTTTTGCACAACATGGGGGATCATGTAACTCGCCTTGATCGTTGGGAACCGGAGCTGAA
TGAAGCCATACCAAACGACGAGCGTGACACCACGATGCCTGTAGCAATGGCAACAACGTTGCGCAAACTA
TTAACTGGCGAACTACTTACTCTAGCTTCCCGGCAACAATTAATAGACTGGATGGAGGCGGATAAAGTTG
CAGGAACACTTCTGCGCTCGGCCCTTCCGGCTGGCTGGTTTATTGCTGATAAATCTGGAGCCGGTGAGCG
TGGGTCTCGCGGTATCATTGCAGCACTGGGGCCAGATGGTAAGCCCTCCCGTATCGTAGTTATCTACACG
ACGGGGAGTCAGGCAACTATGGATGAACGAAATAGACAGATCGCTGAGATAGGTGCCTCACTGATTAAGC
ATTGGTAACTGTCAGACCAAGTTTACTCATATATACTTTAGATTGATTTAAAACTTCATTTTTAATTTAA
AAGGATCTAGGTGAAGATCCTTTTTGATAATCTCATGACCAAAATCCCTTAACGTGAGTTTTCGTTCCAC
TGAGCGTCAGACCCCGTAGAAAAGATCAAAGGATCTTCTTGAGATCCTTTTTTTCTGCGCGTAATCTGCT
GCTTGCAAACAAAAAAACCACCGCTACCAGCGGTGGTTTGTTTGCCGGATCAAGAGCTACCAACTCTTTT
TCCGAAGGTAACTGGCTTCAGCAGAGCGCAGATACCAAATACTGTTCTTCTAGTGTAGCCGTAGTTAGGC
CACCACTTCAAGAACTCTGTAGCACCGCCTACATACCTCGCTCTGCTAATCCTGTTACCAGTGGCTGCTG
CCAGTGGCGATAAGTCGTGTCTTACCGGGTTGGACTCAAGACGATAGTTACCGGATAAGGCGCAGCGGTC
GGGCTGAACGGGGGGTTCGTGCACACAGCCCAGCTTGGAGCGAACGACCTACACCGAACTGAGATACCTA
CAGCGTGAGCTATGAGAAAGCGCCACGCTTCCCGAAGGGAGAAAGGCGGACAGGTATCCGGTAAGCGGCA
GGGTCGGAACAGGAGAGCGCACGAGGGAGCTTCCAGGGGGAAACGCCTGGTATCTTTATAGTCCTGTCGG
GTTTCGCCACCTCTGACTTGAGCGTCGATTTTTGTGATGCTCGTCAGGGGGGCGGAGCCTATGGAAAAAC
GCCAGCAACGCGGCCTTTTTACGGTTCCTGGCCTTTTGCTGGCCTTTTGCTCACATGTTCTTTCCTGCGT
TATCCCCTGATTCTGTGGATAACCGTATTACCGCCTTTGAGTGAGCTGATACCGCTCGCCGCAGCCGAAC
GACCGAGCGCAGCGAGTCAGTGAGCGAGGAAGCGGAAGAGCGCCCAATACGCAAACCGCCTCTCCCCGCG
CGTTGGCCGATTCATTAATGCAGCTGTGGAATGTGTGTCAGTTAGGGTGTGGAAAGTCCCCAGGCTCCCC
AGCAGGCAGAAGTATGCAAAGCATGCATCTCAATTAGTCAGCAACCAGGTGTGGAAAGTCCCCAGGCTCC
CCAGCAGGCAGAAGTATGCAAAGCATGCATCTCAATTAGTCAGCAACCATAGTCCCGCCCCTAACTCCGC
CCATCCCGCCCCTAACTCCGCCCAGTTCCGCCCATTCTCCGCCCCATGGCTGACTAATTTTTTTTATTTA
TGCAGAGGCCGAGGCCGCCTCGGCCTCTGAGCTATTCCAGAAGTAGTGAGGAGGCTTTTTTGGAGGCCTA
GGCTTTTGCAAAAAGCTTGGACACAAGACAGGCTTGCGAGATATGTTTGAGAATACCACTTTATCCCGCG
TCAGGGAGAGGCAGTGCGTAAAAAGACGCGGACTCATGTGAAATACTGGTTTTTAGTGCGCCAGATCTCT
ATAATCTCGCGCAACCTATTTTCCCCTCGAACACTTTTTAAGCCGTAGATAAACAGGCTGGGACACTTCA
CATGAGCGAAAAATACATCGTCACCTGGGACATGTTGCAGATCCATGCACGTAAACTCGCAAGCCGACTG
ATGCCTTCTGAACAATGGAAAGGCATTATTGCCGTAAGCCGTGGCGGTCTGTACCGGGTGCGTTACTGGC
GCGTGAACTGGGTATTCGTCATGTCGATACCGTTTGTATTTCCAGCTACGATCACGACAACCAGCGCGAG
CTTAAAGTGCTGAAACGCGCAGAAGGCGATGGCGAAGGCTTCATCGTTATTGATGACCTGGTGGATACCG
GTGGTACTGCGGTTGCGATTCGTGAAATGTATCCAAAAGCGCACTTTGTCACCATCTTCGCAAAACCGGC
TGGTCGTCCGCTGGTTGATGACTATGTTGTTGATATCCCGCAAGATACCTGGATTGAACAGCCGTGGGAT
ATGGGCGTCGTATTCGTCCCGCCAATCTCCGGTCGCTAATCTTTTCAACGCCTGGCACTGCCGGGCGTTG
TTCTTTTTAACTTCAGGCGGGTTACAATAGTTTCCAGTAAGTATTCTGGAGGCTGCATCCATGACACAGG
CAAACCTGAGCGAAACCCTGTTCAAACCCCGCTTTAAACATCCTGAAACCTCGACGCTAGTCCGCCGCTT
TAATCACGGCGCACAACCGCCTGTGCAGTCGGCCCTTGATGGTAAAACCATCCCTCACTGGTATCGCATG
ATTAACCGTCTGATGTGGATCTGGCGCGGCATTGACCCACGCGAAATCCTCGACGTCCAGGCACGTATTG
TGATGAGCGATGCCGAACGTACCGACGATGATTTATACGATACGGTGATTGGCTACCGTGGCGGCAACTG
GATTTATGAGTGGGCCCCGGATCTTTGTGAAGGAACCTTACTTCTGTGGTGTGACATAATTGGACAAACT
ACCTACAGAGATTTAAAGCTCTAAGGTAAATATAAAATTTTTAAGTGTATAATGTGTTAAACTACTGATT
CTAATTGTTTGTGTATTTTAGATTCCAACCTATGGAACTGATGAATGGGAGCAGTGGTGGAATGCCTTTA
ATGAGGAAAACCTGTTTTGCTCAGAAGAAATGCCATCTAGTGATGATGAGGCTACTGCTGACTCTCAACA
TTCTACTCCTCCAAAAAAGAAGAGAAAGGTAGAAGACCCCAAGGACTTTCCTTCAGAATTGCTAAGTTTT
TTGAGTCATGCTGTGTTTAGTAATAGAACTCTTGCTTGCTTTGCTATTTACACCACAAAGGAAAAAGCTG
CACTGCTATACAAGAAAATTATGGAAAAATATTCTGTAACCTTTATAAGTAGGCATAACAGTTATAATCA
TAACATACTGTTTTTTCTTACTCCACACAGGCATAGAGTGTCTGCTATTAATAACTATGCTCAAAAATTG
TGTACCTTTAGCTTTTTAATTTGTAAAGGGGTTAATAAGGAATATTTGATGTATAGTGCCTTGACTAGAG
ATCATAATCAGCCATACCACATTTGTAGAGGTTTTACTTGCTTTAAAAAACCTCCCACACCTCCCCCTGA
ACCTGAAACATAAAATGAATGCAATTGTTGTTGTTAACTTGTTTATTGCAGCTTATAATGGTTACAAATA
AAGCAATAGCATCACAAATTTCACAAATAAAGCATTTTTTTCACTGCATTCTAGTTGTGGTTTGTCCAAA
CTCATCAATGTATCTTATCATGTCTGGATCAACTGGATAACTCAAGCTAACCAAAATCATCCCAAACTTC
CCACCCCATACCCTATTACCACTGCCAATTACCTGTGGTTTCATTTACTCTAAACCTGTGATTCCTCTGA
ATTATTTTCATTTTAAAGAAATTGTATTTGTTAAATATGTACTACAAACTTAGTAGTTGGAAGGGCTAAT
TCACTCCCAAAGAAGACAAGATATCCTTGATCTGTGGATCTACCACACACAAGGCTACTTCCCTGATTAG
CAGAACTACACACCAGGGCCAGGGGTCAGATATCCACTGACCTTTGGATGGTGCTACAAGCTAGTACCAG
TTGAGCCAGATAAGGTAGAAGAGGCCAATAAAGGAGAGAACACCAGCTTGTTACACCCTGTGAGCCTGCA
TGGGATGGATGACCCGGAGAGAGAAGTGTTAGAGTGGAGGTTTGACAGCCGCCTAGCATTTCATCACGTG
GCCCGAGAGCTGCATCCGGAGTACTTCAAGAACTGCTGATATCGAGCTTGCTACAAGGGACTTTCCGCTG
GGGACTTTCCAGGGAGGCGTGGCCTGGGCGGGACTGGGGAGTGGCGAGCCCTCAGATCCTGCATATAAGC
AGCTGCTTTTTGCCTGTACTGGGTCTCTCTGGTTAGACCAGATCTGAGCCTGGGAGCTCTCTGGCTAACT
AGGGAACCCACTGCTTAAGCCTCAATAAAGCTTGCCTTGAGTGCTTCAAGTAGTGTGTGCCCGTCTGTTG
TGTGACTCTGGTAACTAGAGATCCCTCAGACCCTTTTAGTCAGTGTGGAAAATCTCTAGCAGTGGCGCCC
GAACAGGGACTTGAAAGCGAAAGGGAAACCAGAGGAGCTCTCTCGACGCAGGACTCGGCTTGCTGAAGCG
CGCACGGCAAGAGGCGAGGGGCGGCGACTGGTGAGTACGCCAAAAATTTTGACTAGCGGAGGCTAGAAGG
AGAGAGATGGGTGCGAGAGCGTCAGTATTAAGCGGGGGAGAATTAGATCGCGATGGGAAAAAATTCGGTT
AAGGCCAGGGGGAAAGAAAAAATATAAATTAAAACATATAGTATGGGCAAGCAGGGAGCTAGAACGATTC
GCAGTTAATCCTGGCCTGTTAGAAACATCAGAAGGCTGTAGACAAATACTGGGACAGCTACAACCATCCC
TTCAGACAGGATCAGAAGAACTTAGATCATTATATAATACAGTAGCAACCCTCTATTGTGTGCATCAAAG
GATAGAGATAAAAGACACCAAGGAAGCTTTAGACAAGATAGAGGAAGAGCAAAACAAAAGTAAGACCACC
GCACAGCAAGCGGCCGGCCGCTGATCTTCAGACCTGGAGGAGGAGATATGAGGGACAATTGGAGAAGTGA
ATTATATAAATATAAAGTAGTAAAAATTGAACCATTAGGAGTAGCACCCACCAAGGCAAAGAGAAGAGTG
GTGCAGAGAGAAAAAAGAGCAGTGGGAATAGGAGCTTTGTTCCTTGGGTTCTTGGGAGCAGCAGGAAGCA
CTATGGGCGCAGCGTCAATGACGCTGACGGTACAGGCCAGACAATTATTGTCTGGTATAGTGCAGCAGCA
GAACAATTTGCTGAGGGCTATTGAGGCGCAACAGCATCTGTTGCAACTCACAGTCTGGGGCATCAAGCAG
CTCCAGGCAAGAATCCTGGCTGTGGAAAGATACCTAAAGGATCAACAGCTCCTGGGGATTTGGGGTTGCT
CTGGAAAACTCATTTGCACCACTGCTGTGCCTTGGAATGCTAGTTGGAGTAATAAATCTCTGGAACAGAT
TTGGAATCACACGACCTGGATGGAGTGGGACAGAGAAATTAACAATTACACAAGCTTAATACACTCCTTA
ATTGAAGAATCGCAAAACCAGCAAGAAAAGAATGAACAAGAATTATTGGAATTAGATAAATGGGCAAGTT
TGTGGAATTGGTTTAACATAACAAATTGGCTGTGGTATATAAAATTATTCATAATGATAGTAGGAGGCTT
GGTAGGTTTAAGAATAGTTTTTGCTGTACTTTCTATAGTGAATAGAGTTAGGCAGGGATATTCACCATTA
TCGTTTCAGACCCACCTCCCAACCCCGAGGGGACCCGACAGGCCCGAAGGAATAGAAGAAGAAGGTGGAG
AGAGAGACAGAGACAGATCCATTCGATTAGTGAACGGATCTCGACGGTATCGCCAAATGGCAGTATTCAT
CCACAATTTTAAAAGAAAAGGGGGGATTGGGGGGTACAGTGCAGGGGAAAGAATAGTAGACATAATAGCA
ACAGACATACAAACTAAAGAATTACAAAAACAAATTACAAAAATTCAAAATTTTCGGGTTTATTACAGGG
ACAGCAGAGATCCAGTTTGGATCGATAAGCTTGATATCGAATTCCTGCAGCCCCGATAAAATAAAAGATT
TTATTTAGTCTCCAGAAAAAGGGGGGAATGAAAGACCCCACCTGTAGGTTTGGCAAGCTAGCTGCA
